Addgene plasmid #195868: pAG8Ha-His-EWSR1-359-549
Purpose: Expresses the RRM-RG2-ZnF (359-549) of EWS
Depositing lab: David Libich. Depositing organization: University of Texas Health Science Center at San Antonio. Publication: Biochemical and biophysical characterization of the nucleic acid binding properties of the RNA/DNA binding protein EWS. Selig EE, Bhura R, White MR, Akula S, Hoffman RD, Tovar CN, Xu X, Booth RE, Libich DS. Biopolymers. 2023 May;114(5):e23536. doi: 10.1002/bip.23536. Epub 2023 Mar 17. PubMed 36929870.
Backbone
  Vector backbone: pAG8Ha-His
  Backbone manufacturer: modified pET vector
  Backbone size w/o insert (bp): 5000
  Total vector size (bp): 5500
  Vector type: Bacterial Expression
Growth in bacteria
  Bacterial resistance: Ampicillin, 100 μg/mL
  Growth temperature: 37°C
  Growth strain: DH5alpha
  Copy number: Unknown
Gene/Insert
  Gene/Insert name: EWS 359-549 (alt name: EWSR1)
  Species: H. sapiens (human)
  Insert size (bp): 570
  Entrez Gene: EWSR1 (a.k.a. EWS, EWS-FLI1)
  Promoter: T7
  Tag / fusion protein: His8-linker-TEV (N terminal on backbone)
  Cloning method: Restriction Enzyme; 5′ cloning site KasI (destroyed during cloning); 3′ cloning site BamH1 (not destroyed)
  Sequencing primers: 5′ T7; 3′ T7 rev
Terms and licenses: Academic/Nonprofit Terms; Industry Terms: Not Available to Industry
Depositor comments: Insert is codon optimized for E. coli expression
How to cite: pAG8Ha-His-EWSR1-359-549 was a gift from David Libich (Addgene plasmid # 195868 ; http://n2t.net/addgene:195868 ; RRID:Addgene_195868)
