[The description below was written by a language model from this plasmid's Addgene catalogue record and pLannotate feature annotations shown in this document.]
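Description:
pAG8Ha-His-EWSR1-359-549 is a bacterial expression plasmid built on pAG8Ha-His, described as a modified pET vector, for producing a defined fragment of the human RNA/DNA-binding protein EWS (gene EWSR1) in E. coli. The insert of about 570 bp encodes residues 359–549, covering the RRM, RG2 and zinc-finger (ZnF) regions, and has been codon optimized for E. coli. It was cloned between a KasI site, which was destroyed in the process, and a retained BamHI site.

Expression is driven by a T7 promoter followed by the efficient ribosome binding site from phage T7 gene 10, so transcription depends on a host that supplies T7 RNA polymerase. A T7 terminator lies downstream. No lac operator or lacI gene is annotated in the feature table. The open reading frame begins with an 8xHis affinity tag, a short linker and a TEV protease recognition site (picked up by the annotation as a capTEV fragment). This allows metal-affinity purification followed by removal of the tag. A short match to the T7 gene 10B-derived SET1 tag sits between the insert and the terminator and is probably vector remnant.

The backbone carries the AmpR β-lactamase gene with its own promoter for ampicillin selection, and a ColE1/pBR322-type origin accompanied by the bom region and the rop gene, which moderates copy number. Several non-contiguous tetracycline resistance fragments and a tet promoter are pBR322 remnants, and tetracycline is not listed as a selection. The sequenced record is 5,189 nt, somewhat smaller than the approximate 5,500 bp catalogue size. The associated study concerns biochemical and biophysical characterization of nucleic acid binding by EWS, which fits use of this plasmid for recombinant protein production.
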