Features (pLannotate 1.2.2; 19 found; start..end, strand, type, name):
    163..212     +  CDS            SET1 (fragment): solubility-enhancement tag derived from T7 phage gene 10B
    220..267     +  terminator     T7 terminator: transcription terminator for bacteriophage T7 RNA polymerase
    290..394     -  CDS            TcR (fragment): tetracycline efflux protein; tet; confers resistance to tetracycline
    442..471     -  promoter       tet promoter: E. coli promoter for tetracycline efflux protein gene
    584..688     +  promoter       AmpR promoter: bla
    689..1549    +  CDS            AmpR: β-lactamase; bla; confers resistance to ampicillin, carbenicillin, and related antibiotics
   1720..2308    +  rep_origin     ori: high-copy-number ColE1/pMB1/pBR322/pUC origin of replication
   2494..2633    -  misc_feature   bom: basis of mobility region from pBR322
   2735..2926    -  CDS            rop: Rop protein, which maintains plasmids at low copy number; rop
   2943..3323    +  CDS            YPB1_ECOLX: Protein predicted: Swiss-Prot protein existence level 4. From Escherichia coli.
   3565..3647    -  CDS            TcR (fragment): tetracycline efflux protein; tet; confers resistance to tetracycline
   3647..4336    -  CDS            TcR (fragment): tetracycline efflux protein; tet; confers resistance to tetracycline
   4366..4530    -  CDS            TcR (fragment): tetracycline efflux protein; tet; confers resistance to tetracycline
   4531..4606    -  CDS            TcR (fragment): tetracycline efflux protein; tet; confers resistance to tetracycline
   4628..4646    +  promoter       T7 promoter: promoter for bacteriophage T7 RNA polymerase
   4678..4700    +  RBS            RBS: efficient ribosome binding site from bacteriophage T7 gene 10 (Olins and Rangwala, 1989)
   4715..4738    +  CDS            8xHis: 8xHis affinity tag
   4744..4764    +  CDS            capTEV™ (fragment): composite tag for in vivo biotinylation, TEV protease cleavage, and 6xHis tagging
   4766..152     +  CDS            EWSR1 (fragment) (across the origin): EWS_HUMAN - Also known as EWS. Experimental evidence at protein level: Swiss-Prot protein existence level 1. Might normally function as a transcriptional repressor. EWS- fusion-proteins (EFPS) may play a role in the tumorigenic process. They may disturb gene expression by mimicking, or interfering with the normal function of CTD-POLII within the transcription initiation complex. They may also contribute to an aberrant activation of the fusion protein target genes. From Homo sapiens (Human).
>Addgene plasmid #195868 | pAG8Ha-His-EWSR1-359-549 | addgene full sequence | sequence record 386369 | Addgene NGS Result
CGCGTGGTCCGCGTGGCAGCCGTGGTAACCCGAGCGGCGGTGGCAACGTTCAGCACCGTGCGGGTGATTG
GCAATGCCCGAACCCGGGTTGCGGCAACCAGAACTTCGCGTGGCGTACCGAGTGCAACCAATGCAAGGCG
CCGAAACCGGAATGAGGATCCGGCTGCTAACAAAGCCCGAAAGGAAGCTGAGTTGGCTGCTGCCACCGCT
GAGCAATAACTAGCATAACCCCTTGGGGCCTCTAAACGGGTCTTGAGGGGTTTTTTGCTGAAAGGAGGAA
CTATATCCGGATATCCCGCAAGAGGCCCGGCAGTACCGGCATAACCAAGCCTATGCCTACAGCATCCAGG
GTGACGGTGCCGAGGATGACGATGAGCGCATTGTTAGATTTCATACACGGTGCCTGACTGCGTTAGCAAT
TTAACTGTGATAAACTACCGCATTAAAGCTTATCGGATGATAAGCTGTCAAACATGAGAATTCTTGAAGA
CGAAAGGGCCTCGTGATACGCCTATTTTTATAGGTTAATGTCATGATAATAATGGTTTCTTAGACGTCAG
GTGGCACTTTTCGGGGAAATGTGCGCGGAACCCCTATTTGTTTATTTTTCTAAATACATTCAAATATGTA
TCCGCTCATGAGACAATAACCCTGATAAATGCTTCAATAATATTGAAAAAGGAAGAGTATGAGTATTCAA
CATTTCCGTGTCGCCCTTATTCCCTTTTTTGCGGCATTTTGCCTTCCTGTTTTTGCTCACCCAGAAACGC
TGGTGAAAGTAAAAGATGCTGAAGATCAGTTGGGTGCACGAGTGGGTTACATCGAACTGGATCTCAACAG
CGGTAAGATCCTTGAGAGTTTTCGCCCCGAAGAACGTTTTCCAATGATGAGCACTTTTAAAGTTCTGCTA
TGTGGCGCGGTATTATCCCGTGTTGACGCCGGGCAAGAGCAACTCGGTCGCCGCATACACTATTCTCAGA
ATGACTTGGTTGAGTACTCACCAGTCACAGAAAAGCATCTTACGGATGGCATGACAGTAAGAGAATTATG
CAGTGCTGCCATAACCATGAGTGATAACACTGCGGCCAACTTACTTCTGACAACGATCGGAGGACCGAAG
GAGCTAACCGCTTTTTTGCACAACATGGGGGATCATGTAACTCGCCTTGATCGTTGGGAACCGGAGCTGA
ATGAAGCCATACCAAACGACGAGCGTGACACCACGATGCCTGCAGCAATGGCAACAACGTTGCGCAAACT
ATTAACTGGCGAACTACTTACTCTAGCTTCCCGGCAACAATTAATAGACTGGATGGAGGCGGATAAAGTT
GCAGGACCACTTCTGCGCTCGGCCCTTCCGGCTGGCTGGTTTATTGCTGATAAATCTGGAGCCGGTGAGC
GTGGGTCTCGCGGTATCATTGCAGCACTGGGGCCAGATGGTAAGCCCTCCCGTATCGTAGTTATCTACAC
GACGGGGAGTCAGGCAACTATGGATGAACGAAATAGACAGATCGCTGAGATAGGTGCCTCACTGATTAAG
CATTGGTAACTGTCAGACCAAGTTTACTCATATATACTTTAGATTGATTTAAAACTTCATTTTTAATTTA
AAAGGATCTAGGTGAAGATCCTTTTTGATAATCTCATGACCAAAATCCCTTAACGTGAGTTTTCGTTCCA
CTGAGCGTCAGACCCCGTAGAAAAGATCAAAGGATCTTCTTGAGATCCTTTTTTTCTGCGCGTAATCTGC
TGCTTGCAAACAAAAAAACCACCGCTACCAGCGGTGGTTTGTTTGCCGGATCAAGAGCTACCAACTCTTT
TTCCGAAGGTAACTGGCTTCAGCAGAGCGCAGATACCAAATACTGTCCTTCTAGTGTAGCCGTAGTTAGG
CCACCACTTCAAGAACTCTGTAGCACCGCCTACATACCTCGCTCTGCTAATCCTGTTACCAGTGGCTGCT
GCCAGTGGCGATAAGTCGTGTCTTACCGGGTTGGACTCAAGACGATAGTTACCGGATAAGGCGCAGCGGT
CGGGCTGAACGGGGGGTTCGTGCACACAGCCCAGCTTGGAGCGAACGACCTACACCGAACTGAGATACCT
ACAGCGTGAGCTATGAGAAAGCGCCACGCTTCCCGAAGGGAGAAAGGCGGACAGGTATCCGGTAAGCGGC
AGGGTCGGAACAGGAGAGCGCACGAGGGAGCTTCCAGGGGGAAACGCCTGGTATCTTTATAGTCCTGTCG
GGTTTCGCCACCTCTGACTTGAGCGTCGATTTTTGTGATGCTCGTCAGGGGGGCGGAGCCTATGGAAAAA
CGCCAGCAACGCGGCCTTTTTACGGTTCCTGGCCTTTTGCTGGCCTTTTGCTCACATGTTCTTTCCTGCG
TTATCCCCTGATTCTGTGGATAACCGTATTACCGCCTTTGAGTGAGCTGATACCGCTCGCCGCAGCCGAA
CGACCGAGCGCAGCGAGTCAGTGAGCGAGGAAGCGGAAGAGCGCCTGATGCGGTATTTTCTCCTTACGCA
TCTGTGCGGTATTTCACACCGCAATGGTGCACTCTCAGTACAATCTGCTCTGATGCCGCATAGTTAAGCC
AGTATACACTCCGCTATCGCTACGTGACTGGGTCATGGCTGCGCCCCGACACCCGCCAACACCCGCTGAC
GCGCCCTGACGGGCTTGTCTGCTCCCGGCATCCGCTTACAGACAAGCTGTGACCGTCTCCGGGAGCTGCA
TGTGTCAGAGGTTTTCACCGTCATCACCGAAACGCGCGAGGCAGCTGCGGTAAAGCTCATCAGCGTGGTC
GTGAAGCGATTCACAGATGTCTGCCTGTTCATCCGCGTCCAGCTCGTTGAGTTTCTCCAGAAGCGTTAAT
GTCTGGCTTCTGATAAAGCGGGCCATGTTAAGGGCGGTTTTTTCCTGTTTGGTCACTGATGCCTCCGTGT
AAGGGGGATTTCTGTTCATGGGGGTAATGATACCGATGAAACGAGAGAGGATGCTCACGATACGGGTTAC
TGATGATGAACATGCCCGGTTACTGGAACGTCGTGAGGGTAAACAACTGGCGGTATGGATGCGGCGGGAC
CAGAGAAAAATCACTCAGGGTCAATGCCAGCGCTTCGTTAATACAGATGTAGGTGTTCCACAGGGTAGCC
AGCAGCATCCTGCGATGCAGATCCGGAACATAATGGTGCAGGGCGCTGACTTCCGCGTTTCCAGACTTTA
CGAAACACGGAAACCGAAGACCATTCATGTTGTTGCTCAGGTCGCAGACGTTTTGCAGCAGCAGTCGCTT
CACGTTCGCTCGCGTATCGGTGATTCATTCTGCTAACCAGTAAGGCAACCCCGCCAGCCTAGCCGGGTCC
TCAACGACAGGAGCACGATCATGCACACCCGTGGCCAGGACCCAACGCTGCCCGAGATGCGCCGCGTGCG
GCTGCTGGAGATGGCGGACGCGATGGATATGTTCTGCCAAGGGTTGGTTTGCGCATTCACAGTTCTCCGC
AAGAATTGATTGGCTCCAATTCTTGGAGTGGTGAATCCGTTAGCGAGGTGCCGCCGGCTTCCATTCAGGT
CGAGGTGGCCCGGCTCCATGCACCGCGACGCAACGCGGGGAGGCAGACAAGGTATAGGGCGGCACCTACA
ATCCATGACAAGGTATAGGGCGGCACCTACAATCCATGCCAACCCGTTCCATGTGCTCGCCGAGGCGGCA
TAAATCGCCGTGACGATCAGCGGTCCAATGATCGAAGTTAGGCTGGTAAGAGCCGCGAGCGATCCTTGAA
GCTGTCCCTGATGGTCGTCATCTACCTGCCTGGACAGCATGGCCTGCAACGCGGGCATCCCGATGCCGCC
GGAAGCGAGAAGAATCATAATGGGGAAGGCCATCCAGCCTCGCGTCGCGAACGCCAGCAAGACGTAGCCC
AGCGCGTCGGCCGCCATGCCGGCGATAATGGCCTGCTTCTCGCCGAAACGTTTGGTGGCGGGACCAGTGA
CGAAGGCTTGAGCGAGGGCGTGCAAGATTCCGAATACCGCAAGCGACAGGCCGATCATCGTCGCGCTCCA
GCGAAAGCGGTCCTCGCCGAAAATGACCCAGAGCGCTGCCGGCACCTGTCCTACGAGTTGCATGATAAAG
AAGACAGTCATAAGTGCGGCGACGATAGTCATGCCCCGCGCCCACCGGAAGGAGCTGACTGGGTTGAAGG
CTCTCAAGGGCATCGGTTGACGCTCTCCCTTATGCGACTCCTGCATTAGGAAGCAGCCCAGTAGTAGGTT
GAGGCCGTTGAGCACCGCCGCCGCAAGGAATGGTGCATGCAAGGAGATGGAGCCCAACAGTCCCCCCATG
CAAGGAGATGGAGCCCAACAGTCCCCATGCAAGGAGATGGAGCCCAACAGTCCCACGGCCACGGGGCCTG
CCACCATACCCACGCCGAAACAAGCGCTCATGAGCCCGAAGTGGCGAGCCCGATCTTCCCCATCGGTGAT
GTCGGCGATATAGGCGCAAGCAACCGCACCTGTAGCGCCGGTGATGCCGGGTCGGCGATATAGGCGCAAG
CAACCGCACCTGTAGCGCCGGTGATGCCGGCCACGATGCGTCCGGCGTAGAGGATCGAGATCTCGATCCC
GCGAAATTAATACGACTCACTATAGGGAGACCACAACGGTTTCCCTCTAGAAATAATTTTGTTTAACTTT
AAGAAGGAGATATACCATATGGACCACCATCACCACCACCATCACCATGCTAGCGAGAATCTTTATTTTC
AGGGCGCCGATAACAGCGCGATCTACGTGCAGGGTCTGAACGACAGCGTTACCCTGGACGATCTGGCGGA
TTTCTTTAAGCAGTGCGGCGTGGTTAAGATGAACAAACGTACCGGTCAACCGATGATCCACATTTACCTG
GATAAAGAAACCGGCAAGCCGAAAGGTGACGCGACCGTGAGCTACGAGGACCCGCCGACCGCGAAGGCGG
CGGTTGAATGGTTCGACGGCAAAGATTTTCAGGGTAGCAAGCTGAAAGTGAGCCTGGCGCGTAAGAAACC
GCCGATGAACAGCATGCGTGGCGGTCTGCCGCCGCGTGAGGGTCGTGGCATGCCGCCGCCACTGCGTGGC
GGTCCGGGCGGTCCGGGCGGTCCGGGCGGTCCGATGGGTCGTATGGGCGGTCGTGGCGGTGACCGTGGCG
GTTTTCCGC
